Addgene plasmid #126474: pcDNA3.1(-)-V5.hOr47a
Purpose: Human codon-optimized version of D. melanogaster Or47a (hOr47a) without N-terminal tags for improved intracellular trafficking in mammalian cells
Depositing lab: Bill Hansson. Depositing organization: Max Planck Institute for Chemical Ecology. Publication: Optimization of Insect Odorant Receptor Trafficking and Functional Expression Via Transient Transfection in HEK293 Cells. Miazzi F, Hoyer C, Sachse S, Knaden M, Wicher D, Hansson BS, Lavista-Llanos S. Chem Senses. 2019 Oct 26;44(9):673-682. doi: 10.1093/chemse/bjz062. PubMed 31504297.
Backbone
  Vector backbone: pcDNA3.1(-)
  Backbone manufacturer: Invitrogen
  Backbone size w/o insert (bp): 5427
  Vector type: Mammalian Expression
Growth in bacteria
  Bacterial resistance: Ampicillin, 100 μg/mL
  Growth temperature: 37°C
  Growth strain: DH5alpha
  Copy number: High Copy
Gene/Insert
  Gene/Insert name: Or47a (alt names: DmelOr47a; Odorant receptor 47a)
  Species: D. melanogaster (fly)
  Insert size (bp): 1236
  Mutation: codon optimization for H. sapiens
  Entrez Gene: Or47a (a.k.a. Dmel_CG13225, 47E.1, 47a, AN10, CG13225, DOR24, DOR47E.1, Dmel\CG13225, OR47a, Or24, Or47E.1, dor24, or47a)
  Promoter: CMV
  Tag / fusion protein: V5 tag (N terminal on insert)
  Cloning method: Restriction Enzyme; 5′ cloning site XbaI (not destroyed); 3′ cloning site XhoI (not destroyed)
  Sequencing primers: 5′ CMV Forward; 3′ BGH Reverse
Terms and licenses: Academic/Nonprofit Terms; Industry Terms: Not Available to Industry
Depositor comments: Please visit https://www.biorxiv.org/content/10.1101/669127v1 for BioRxiv preprint
How to cite: pcDNA3.1(-)-V5.hOr47a was a gift from Bill Hansson (Addgene plasmid # 126474 ; http://n2t.net/addgene:126474 ; RRID:Addgene_126474)
