[The description below was written by a language model from this plasmid's Addgene catalogue record and pLannotate feature annotations shown in this document.]
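Description:
pcDNA3.1(-)-V5.hOr47a is a mammalian expression plasmid built on the Invitrogen pcDNA3.1(-) backbone, carrying a version of the Drosophila melanogaster odorant receptor gene Or47a that has been codon-optimized for human cells. It is propagated in E. coli through a high-copy ColE1/pUC-type origin and selected with ampicillin via the β-lactamase gene and its own promoter. An f1 origin is also present, which allows production of single-stranded DNA. For selection in mammalian cells, the backbone supplies a neomycin phosphotransferase cassette driven by the SV40 enhancer/early promoter and terminated by an SV40 polyadenylation signal. Several small fragment annotations in the feature table (a truncated HIV-1 LTR, ble, lacI, bom) appear to be short backbone remnants or homology hits rather than functional parts.

The receptor coding sequence was cloned between XbaI and XhoI sites, both retained. It lies downstream of the human CMV immediate-early enhancer and promoter and upstream of the bovine growth hormone polyadenylation signal, giving strong constitutive expression after transfection. A T7 promoter upstream of the insert would permit in vitro transcription. The catalogue lists a V5 epitope at the N terminus of the insert, although the feature table does not annotate it separately. The stated purpose, "without N-terminal tags for improved intracellular trafficking", presumably means the construct lacks additional trafficking-enhancing tags rather than V5 itself, but the record does not clarify this.

Or47a normally pairs with the co-receptor Orco to form odorant-gated sensing units. The associated work concerns optimizing the trafficking and functional expression of insect odorant receptors by transient transfection in HEK293 cells, and this plasmid appears to be the codon-optimized Or47a construct lacking the trafficking tags.
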