Features (pLannotate 1.2.2; 20 found; start..end, strand, type, name):
     28..80      -  misc_feature   bom (fragment): basis of mobility region from pBR322
    235..614     +  enhancer       CMV enhancer: human cytomegalovirus immediate early enhancer
    615..818     +  promoter       CMV promoter: human cytomegalovirus (CMV) immediate early promoter
    814..847     +  LTR            5' LTR (truncated) (fragment): truncated 5' long terminal repeat (LTR) from HIV-1
    863..881     +  promoter       T7 promoter: promoter for bacteriophage T7 RNA polymerase
    978..2129    +  CDS            Or47a: OR47A_DROME - Also known as AN10, dor24, DOR47E.1, Or47E.1. Experimental evidence at protein level: Swiss-Prot protein existence level 1. Odorant receptor which mediates acceptance or avoidance behavior, depending on its substrates. The odorant receptor repertoire encodes a large collection of odor stimuli that vary widely in identity, intensity, and duration. Complexes with Orco to form odorant- sensing units, providing sensitive and prolonged odorant signaling and calcium permeability. They are necessary and sufficient to promote functional reconstitution of odor-evoked signaling in sensory
   2240..2464    +  polyA_signal   bGH poly(A) signal: bovine growth hormone polyadenylation signal
   2468..2489    +  promoter       SV40 promoter (fragment): SV40 enhancer and early promoter
   2510..2938    +  rep_origin     f1 ori (sequence partly withheld): f1 bacteriophage origin of replication; arrow indicates direction of (+) strand synthesis
   2952..3281    +  promoter       SV40 promoter: SV40 enhancer and early promoter
   3348..4139    +  CDS            neo: KKA2_KLEPN - Also known as kan, nptII. Experimental evidence at protein level: Swiss-Prot protein existence level 1. Resistance to kanamycin, neomycin, paromomycin, ribostamycin, butirosin and gentamicin B. From Klebsiella pneumoniae.
   4163..4321    +  CDS            ble (fragment): BLE_KLEPN - Experimental evidence at protein level: Swiss-Prot protein existence level 1. Binding protein with a strong affinity to the bleomycin family of antibiotics. Binds to CL990; an antimitotic-antibiotic compound. From Klebsiella pneumoniae.
   4316..4437    +  polyA_signal   SV40 poly(A) signal: SV40 polyadenylation signal
   4510..4526    -  protein_bind   lac operator: The lac repressor binds to the lac operator to inhibit transcription in E. coli. This inhibition can be relieved by adding lactose or isopropyl-β-D-thiogalactopyranoside (IPTG). lac repressor encoded by lacI
   4534..4564    -  promoter       lac promoter: promoter for the E. coli lac operon
   4579..4600    -  protein_bind   CAP binding site: CAP binding activates transcription in the presence of cAMP. E. coli catabolite activator protein
   4613..4705    -  CDS            lacI (fragment): lac repressor; lacI; The lac repressor binds to the lac operator to inhibit transcription in E. coli. This inhibition can be relieved by adding lactose or isopropyl-β-D-thiogalactopyranoside (IPTG).
   4888..5476    -  rep_origin     ori: high-copy-number ColE1/pMB1/pBR322/pUC origin of replication
   5647..6507    -  CDS            AmpR: β-lactamase; bla; confers resistance to ampicillin, carbenicillin, and related antibiotics
   6508..6612    -  promoter       AmpR promoter: bla
>Addgene plasmid #126474 | pcDNA3.1(-)-V5.hOr47a | addgene full sequence | sequence record 254718 | Addgene NGS Result
GACGGATCGGGAGATCTCCCGATCCCCTATGGTGCACTCTCAGTACAATCTGCTCTGATGCCGCATAGTT
AAGCCAGTATCTGCTCCCTGCTTGTGTGTTGGAGGTCGCTGAGTAGTGCGCGAGCAAAATTTAAGCTACA
ACAAGGCAAGGCTTGACCGACAATTGCATGAAGAATCTGCTTAGGGTTAGGCGTTTTGCGCTGCTTCGCG
ATGTACGGGCCAGATATACGCGTTGACATTGATTATTGACTAGTTATTAATAGTAATCAATTACGGGGTC
ATTAGTTCATAGCCCATATATGGAGTTCCGCGTTACATAACTTACGGTAAATGGCCCGCCTGGCTGACCG
CCCAACGACCCCCGCCCATTGACGTCAATAATGACGTATGTTCCCATAGTAACGCCAATAGGGACTTTCC
ATTGACGTCAATGGGTGGAGTATTTACGGTAAACTGCCCACTTGGCAGTACATCAAGTGTATCATATGCC
AAGTACGCCCCCTATTGACGTCAATGACGGTAAATGGCCCGCCTGGCATTATGCCCAGTACATGACCTTA
TGGGACTTTCCTACTTGGCAGTACATCTACGTATTAGTCATCGCTATTACCATGGTGATGCGGTTTTGGC
AGTACATCAATGGGCGTGGATAGCGGTTTGACTCACGGGGATTTCCAAGTCTCCACCCCATTGACGTCAA
TGGGAGTTTGTTTTGGCACCAAAATCAACGGGACTTTCCAAAATGTCGTAACAACTCCGCCCCATTGACG
CAAATGGGCGGTAGGCGTGTACGGTGGGAGGTCTATATAAGCAGAGCTCTCTGGCTAACTAGAGAACCCA
CTGCTTACTGGCTTATCGAAATTAATACGACTCACTATAGGGAGACCCAAGCTGGCTAGCGTTTAAACGG
GCCCTCTAGAGCCGCCACCATGGATGGAAAACCCATCCCAAATCCTCTTCTGGGGCTTGATAGCACCGAC
TCTTTCCTCCAAGTGCAGAAATCCACAATTGCCCTGCTGGGCTTTGATCTGTTCTCAGAAAACCGCGAGA
TGTGGAAGCGACCCTATCGAGCCATGAACGTGTTCTCTATTGCGGCCATATTCCCGTTCATTCTCGCTGC
AGTGCTCCACAATTGGAAGAATGTGCTGCTTCTCGCTGATGCCATGGTTGCACTCCTGATCACGATTCTT
GGACTGTTCAAATTCAGCATGATTCTGTACTTGAGAAGAGACTTTAAACGCCTCATCGATAAGTTCCGGC
TGCTTATGTCTAATGAGGCGGAGCAAGGGGAGGAGTACGCTGAAATTCTGAATGCAGCAAACAAACAGGA
TCAGAGGATGTGTACGCTGTTTCGTACTTGCTTTCTGCTTGCTTGGGCTTTGAACTCTGTGCTGCCCCTG
GTGAGGATGGGACTGTCCTATTGGCTGGCAGGCCATGCTGAACCAGAACTGCCGTTTCCTTGTCTGTTTC
CATGGAACATTCACATCATTCGGAATTATGTGCTGTCATTCATCTGGTCAGCCTTTGCCTCTACAGGCGT
AGTACTGCCTGCCGTTAGCTTGGACACCATCTTTTGCTCCTTTACCAGTAACCTCTGCGCATTCTTCAAG
ATCGCCCAGTACAAAGTCGTCAGGTTTAAGGGCGGAAGTCTGAAAGAGAGCCAAGCCACTTTGAACAAGG
TGTTCGCTCTGTATCAGACCTCATTGGACATGTGCAATGACCTGAACCAGTGCTACCAGCCCATCATCTG
TGCCCAGTTCTTTATAAGCTCACTCCAGCTGTGTATGCTTGGCTATCTGTTTAGCATCACCTTTGCCCAG
ACAGAAGGTGTCTACTATGCGTCCTTCATCGCCACAATCATTATTCAGGCCTACATATACTGCTATTGTG
GGGAGAATCTCAAGACTGAATCCGCCAGCTTTGAGTGGGCGATCTATGACAGTCCTTGGCACGAATCTCT
GGGTGCAGGAGGTGCCAGCACTTCCATATGCAGGAGCCTGCTCATCAGCATGATGAGAGCACATCGGGGC
TTCCGGATTACCGGGTACTTCTTCGAGGCTAACATGGAGGCTTTCAGTTCCATAGTGAGAACAGCCATGT
CCTACATCACTATGCTGCGCAGCTTTTCTTGACTCGAGCGGCCGCCACTGTGCTGGATATCTGCAGAATT
CCACCACACTGGACTAGTGGATCCGAGCTCGGTACCAAGCTTAAGTTTAAACCCGCTGATCAGCCTCGAC
TGTGCCTTCTAGTTGCCAGCCATCTGTTGTTTGCCCCTCCCCCGTGCCTTCCTTGACCCTGGAAGGTGCC
ACTCCCACTGTCCTTTCCTAATAAAATGAGGAAATTGCATCGCATTGTCTGAGTAGGTGTCATTCTATTC
TGGGGGGTGGGGTGGGGCAGGACAGCAAGGGGGAGGATTGGGAAGACAATAGCAGGCATGCTGGGGATGC
GGTGGGCTCTATGGCTTCTGAGGCGGAAAGAACCAGCTGGGGCTCTAGGGGGTATCCCC
[124 nt withheld, positions 2510-2633]
C
[91 nt withheld, positions 2635-2725]
A
[49 nt withheld, positions 2727-2775]
CCTTTGACGTTGGAGTCCACGTTCTTT
[37 nt withheld, positions 2803-2839]
ACCCTATCTCGGTCTATTCTTTTGATTTATAAGGGATTTTGCCGATTTCGGCCTATTGGTTAAAAAATGA
GCTGATTTAACAAAAATTTAACGCGAATTAATTCTGTGGAATGTGTGTCAGTTAGGGTGTGGAAAGTCCC
CAGGCTCCCCAGCAGGCAGAAGTATGCAAAGCATGCATCTCAATTAGTCAGCAACCAGGTGTGGAAAGTC
CCCAGGCTCCCCAGCAGGCAGAAGTATGCAAAGCATGCATCTCAATTAGTCAGCAACCATAGTCCCGCCC
CTAACTCCGCCCATCCCGCCCCTAACTCCGCCCAGTTCCGCCCATTCTCCGCCCCATGGCTGACTAATTT
TTTTTATTTATGCAGAGGCCGAGGCCGCCTCTGCCTCTGAGCTATTCCAGAAGTAGTGAGGAGGCTTTTT
TGGAGGCCTAGGCTTTTGCAAAAAGCTCCCGGGAGCTTGTATATCCATTTTCGGATCTGATCAAGAGACA
GGATGAGGATCGTTTCGCATGATTGAACAAGATGGATTGCACGCAGGTTCTCCGGCCGCTTGGGTGGAGA
GGCTATTCGGCTATGACTGGGCACAACAGACAATCGGCTGCTCTGATGCCGCCGTGTTCCGGCTGTCAGC
GCAGGGGCGCCCGGTTCTTTTTGTCAAGACCGACCTGTCCGGTGCCCTGAATGAACTGCAGGACGAGGCA
GCGCGGCTATCGTGGCTGGCCACGACGGGCGTTCCTTGCGCAGCTGTGCTCGACGTTGTCACTGAAGCGG
GAAGGGACTGGCTGCTATTGGGCGAAGTGCCGGGGCAGGATCTCCTGTCATCTCACCTTGCTCCTGCCGA
GAAAGTATCCATCATGGCTGATGCAATGCGGCGGCTGCATACGCTTGATCCGGCTACCTGCCCATTCGAC
CACCAAGCGAAACATCGCATCGAGCGAGCACGTACTCGGATGGAAGCCGGTCTTGTCGATCAGGATGATC
TGGACGAAGAGCATCAGGGGCTCGCGCCAGCCGAACTGTTCGCCAGGCTCAAGGCGCGCATGCCCGACGG
CGAGGATCTCGTCGTGACCCATGGCGATGCCTGCTTGCCGAATATCATGGTGGAAAATGGCCGCTTTTCT
GGATTCATCGACTGTGGCCGGCTGGGTGTGGCGGACCGCTATCAGGACATAGCGTTGGCTACCCGTGATA
TTGCTGAAGAGCTTGGCGGCGAATGGGCTGACCGCTTCCTCGTGCTTTACGGTATCGCCGCTCCCGATTC
GCAGCGCATCGCCTTCTATCGCCTTCTTGACGAGTTCTTCTGAGCGGGACTCTGGGGTTCGAAATGACCG
ACCAAGCGACGCCCAACCTGCCATCACGAGATTTCGATTCCACCGCCGCCTTCTATGAAAGGTTGGGCTT
CGGAATCGTTTTCCGGGACGCCGGCTGGATGATCCTCCAGCGCGGGGATCTCATGCTGGAGTTCTTCGCC
CACCCCAACTTGTTTATTGCAGCTTATAATGGTTACAAATAAAGCAATAGCATCACAAATTTCACAAATA
AAGCATTTTTTTCACTGCATTCTAGTTGTGGTTTGTCCAAACTCATCAATGTATCTTATCATGTCTGTAT
ACCGTCGACCTCTAGCTAGAGCTTGGCGTAATCATGGTCATAGCTGTTTCCTGTGTGAAATTGTTATCCG
CTCACAATTCCACACAACATACGAGCCGGAAGCATAAAGTGTAAAGCCTGGGGTGCCTAATGAGTGAGCT
AACTCACATTAATTGCGTTGCGCTCACTGCCCGCTTTCCAGTCGGGAAACCTGTCGTGCCAGCTGCATTA
ATGAATCGGCCAACGCGCGGGGAGAGGCGGTTTGCGTATTGGGCGCTCTTCCGCTTCCTCGCTCACTGAC
TCGCTGCGCTCGGTCGTTCGGCTGCGGCGAGCGGTATCAGCTCACTCAAAGGCGGTAATACGGTTATCCA
CAGAATCAGGGGATAACGCAGGAAAGAACATGTGAGCAAAAGGCCAGCAAAAGGCCAGGAACCGTAAAAA
GGCCGCGTTGCTGGCGTTTTTCCATAGGCTCCGCCCCCCTGACGAGCATCACAAAAATCGACGCTCAAGT
CAGAGGTGGCGAAACCCGACAGGACTATAAAGATACCAGGCGTTTCCCCCTGGAAGCTCCCTCGTGCGCT
CTCCTGTTCCGACCCTGCCGCTTACCGGATACCTGTCCGCCTTTCTCCCTTCGGGAAGCGTGGCGCTTTC
TCATAGCTCACGCTGTAGGTATCTCAGTTCGGTGTAGGTCGTTCGCTCCAAGCTGGGCTGTGTGCACGAA
CCCCCCGTTCAGCCCGACCGCTGCGCCTTATCCGGTAACTATCGTCTTGAGTCCAACCCGGTAAGACACG
ACTTATCGCCACTGGCAGCAGCCACTGGTAACAGGATTAGCAGAGCGAGGTATGTAGGCGGTGCTACAGA
GTTCTTGAAGTGGTGGCCTAACTACGGCTACACTAGAAGAACAGTATTTGGTATCTGCGCTCTGCTGAAG
CCAGTTACCTTCGGAAAAAGAGTTGGTAGCTCTTGATCCGGCAAACAAACCACCGCTGGTAGCGGTGGTT
TTTTTGTTTGCAAGCAGCAGATTACGCGCAGAAAAAAAGGATCTCAAGAAGATCCTTTGATCTTTTCTAC
GGGGTCTGACGCTCAGTGGAACGAAAACTCACGTTAAGGGATTTTGGTCATGAGATTATCAAAAAGGATC
TTCACCTAGATCCTTTTAAATTAAAAATGAAGTTTTAAATCAATCTAAAGTATATATGAGTAAACTTGGT
CTGACAGTTACCAATGCTTAATCAGTGAGGCACCTATCTCAGCGATCTGTCTATTTCGTTCATCCATAGT
TGCCTGACTCCCCGTCGTGTAGATAACTACGATACGGGAGGGCTTACCATCTGGCCCCAGTGCTGCAATG
ATACCGCGAGACCCACGCTCACCGGCTCCAGATTTATCAGCAATAAACCAGCCAGCCGGAAGGGCCGAGC
GCAGAAGTGGTCCTGCAACTTTATCCGCCTCCATCCAGTCTATTAATTGTTGCCGGGAAGCTAGAGTAAG
TAGTTCGCCAGTTAATAGTTTGCGCAACGTTGTTGCCATTGCTACAGGCATCGTGGTGTCACGCTCGTCG
TTTGGTATGGCTTCATTCAGCTCCGGTTCCCAACGATCAAGGCGAGTTACATGATCCCCCATGTTGTGCA
AAAAAGCGGTTAGCTCCTTCGGTCCTCCGATCGTTGTCAGAAGTAAGTTGGCCGCAGTGTTATCACTCAT
GGTTATGGCAGCACTGCATAATTCTCTTACTGTCATGCCATCCGTAAGATGCTTTTCTGTGACTGGTGAG
TACTCAACCAAGTCATTCTGAGAATAGTGTATGCGGCGACCGAGTTGCTCTTGCCCGGCGTCAATACGGG
ATAATACCGCGCCACATAGCAGAACTTTAAAAGTGCTCATCATTGGAAAACGTTCTTCGGGGCGAAAACT
CTCAAGGATCTTACCGCTGTTGAGATCCAGTTCGATGTAACCCACTCGTGCACCCAACTGATCTTCAGCA
TCTTTTACTTTCACCAGCGTTTCTGGGTGAGCAAAAACAGGAAGGCAAAATGCCGCAAAAAAGGGAATAA
GGGCGACACGGAAATGTTGAATACTCATACTCTTCCTTTTTCAATATTATTGAAGCATTTATCAGGGTTA
TTGTCTCATGAGCGGATACATATTTGAATGTATTTAGAAAAATAAACAAATAGGGGTTCCGCGCACATTT
CCCCGAAAAGTGCCACCTGACGTC
