>Addgene plasmid #126474 | pcDNA3.1(-)-V5.hOr47a | depositor partial sequence | sequence record 241900 | V5.hOr47a
TTAAACGGGCCCTCTAGAGCCGCCACCATGGATGGAAAACCCATCCCAAATCCTCTTCTGGGGCTTGATA
GCACCGACTCTTTCCTCCAAGTGCAGAAATCCACAATTGCCCTGCTGGGCTTTGATCTGTTCTCAGAAAA
CCGCGAGATGTGGAAGCGACCCTATCGAGCCATGAACGTGTTCTCTATTGCGGCCATATTCCCGTTCATT
CTCGCTGCAGTGCTCCACAATTGGAAGAATGTGCTGCTTCTCGCTGATGCCATGGTTGCACTCCTGATCA
CGATTCTTGGACTGTTCAAATTCAGCATGATTCTGTACTTGAGAAGAGACTTTAAACGCCTCATCGATAA
GTTCCGGCTGCTTATGTCTAATGAGGCGGAGCAAGGGGAGGAGTACGCTGAAATTCTGAATGCAGCAAAC
AAACAGGATCAGAGGATGTGTACGCTGTTTCGTACTTGCTTTCTGCTTGCTTGGGCTTTGAACTCTGTGC
TGCCCCTGGTGAGGATGGGACTGTCCTATTGGCTGGCAGGCCATGCTGAACCAGAACTGCCGTTTCCTTG
TCTGTTTCCATGGAACATTCACATCATTCGGAATTATGTGCTGTCATTCATCTGGTCAGCCTTTGCCTCT
ACAGGCGTAGTACTGCCTGCCGTTAGCTTGGACACCATCTTTTGCTCCTTTACCAGTAACCTCTGCGCAT
TCTTCAAGATCGCCCAGTACAAAGTCGTCAGGTTTAAGGGCGGAAGTCTGAAAGAGAGCCAAGCCACTTT
GAACAAGGTGTTCGCTCTGTATCAGACCTCATTGGACATGTGCAATGACCTGAACCAGTGCTACCAGCCC
ATCATCTGTGCCCAGTTCTTTATAAGCTCACTCCAGCTGTGTATGCTTGGCTATCTGTTTAGCATCACCT
TTGCCCAGACAGAAGGTGTCTACTATGCGTCCTTCATCGCCACAATCATTATTCAGGCCTACATATACTG
CTATTGTGGGGAGAATCTCAAGACTGAATCCGCCAGCTTTGAGTGGGCGATCTATGACAGTCCTTGGCAC
GAATCTCTGGGTGCAGGAGGTGCCAGCACTTCCATATGCAGGAGCCTGCTCATCAGCATGATGAGAGCAC
ATCGGGGCTTCCGGATTACCGGGTACTTCTTCGAGGCTAACATGGAGGCTTTCAGTTCCATAGTGAGAAC
AGCCATGTCCTACATCACTATGCTGCGCAGCTTTTCTTGACTCGAGCGGCCGCCACTGTGCTGGATATCT
GCAGAATTCCACCACACTGGACTAGTGGATCCGAGCTCGGTACCAAGCTTAAGTTTAAACCGCTG
